Addgene plasmid #239232: CMV-RMP64-FLAG (pAVA3889)
Purpose: Expresses C-FLAG tagged Rmp64 (CMV-RMP64-FLAG)
Depositing lab: Andrei Alexandrov. Depositing organization: Clemson University. Publication: Identification of RMP24 and RMP64, human ribonuclease MRP-specific protein components. Che R, Mirani B, Panah M, Chen X, Luo H, Alexandrov A. Cell Rep. 2025 Jun 24;44(6):115752. doi: 10.1016/j.celrep.2025.115752. Epub 2025 May 24. PubMed 40413743.
Backbone
  Vector backbone: pcDNA3
  Vector type: Mammalian Expression
Growth in bacteria
  Bacterial resistance: Ampicillin, 100 μg/mL
  Growth temperature: 37°C
  Growth strain: DH5alpha
  Copy number: High Copy
Gene/Insert
  Gene/Insert name: RMP64-FLAG
  Species: H. sapiens (human)
  Tag / fusion protein: FLAG (C terminal on insert)
  Cloning method: Gibson Cloning
  Sequencing primers: 5′ GGCACCAAAATCAACGGGACTTTCC
Terms and licenses: Academic/Nonprofit Terms; Industry Terms: Not Available to Industry
Depositor comments: Please visit https://doi.org/10.1101/2025.01.19.633795 for bioRxiv preprint.
How to cite: CMV-RMP64-FLAG (pAVA3889) was a gift from Andrei Alexandrov (Addgene plasmid # 239232 ; http://n2t.net/addgene:239232 ; RRID:Addgene_239232)
