[The description below was written by a language model from this plasmid's Addgene catalogue record and pLannotate feature annotations shown in this document.]
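Description:
CMV-RMP64-FLAG (pAVA3889) is a mammalian expression plasmid of about 7.1 kb built on the pcDNA3 backbone. It is propagated in E. coli through a high-copy ColE1/pUC-type origin and selected with ampicillin via the β-lactamase gene and its native promoter. The backbone also carries an f1 phage origin, which permits single-stranded DNA production. An SV40 early promoter drives a neomycin phosphotransferase cassette ending in an SV40 polyadenylation signal, which can be used for G418 selection of stably transfected mammalian cells. Several short annotations are partial matches: bom, lacI, ble, a truncated HIV-1 LTR and a second small SV40 promoter piece. These appear to be backbone remnants or software hits rather than functional modules.

The payload is the human RMP64 open reading frame, inserted by Gibson cloning. The annotation software identifies this coding sequence as NEPRO (also known as C3orf17). It is followed in frame by a C-terminal FLAG epitope; the annotated match is a 24-nt fragment of the 3xFLAG feature, consistent with a single FLAG unit. Transcription is driven by the human cytomegalovirus immediate-early enhancer and promoter and terminated by the bovine growth hormone polyadenylation signal. T7 and SP6 phage promoters flank the insert, as is typical of pcDNA3, and can serve for in vitro transcription or as sequencing primer sites.

The stated purpose is expression of C-terminally FLAG-tagged Rmp64 in mammalian cells. The associated study identified RMP24 and RMP64 as protein components specific to human ribonuclease MRP. The FLAG tag would allow antibody-based detection or affinity purification of the protein and its associated complexes, although the record does not specify particular downstream applications.
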