Features (pLannotate 1.2.2; 22 found; start..end, strand, type, name):
     28..80      -  misc_feature   bom (fragment): basis of mobility region from pBR322
    235..614     +  enhancer       CMV enhancer: human cytomegalovirus immediate early enhancer
    615..818     +  promoter       CMV promoter: human cytomegalovirus (CMV) immediate early promoter
    814..847     +  LTR            5' LTR (truncated) (fragment): truncated 5' long terminal repeat (LTR) from HIV-1
    863..881     +  promoter       T7 promoter: promoter for bacteriophage T7 RNA polymerase
    916..2616    +  CDS            NEPRO: NEPRO_HUMAN - Also known as C3orf17. Experimental evidence at protein level: Swiss-Prot protein existence level 1. May play a role in cortex development as part of the Notch signaling pathway. Downstream of Notch may repress the expression of proneural genes and inhibit neuronal differentiation thereby maintaining neural progenitors. May also play a role in preimplentation embryo development. From Homo sapiens (Human).
   2629..2652    +  CDS            3xFLAG (fragment): three tandem FLAG® epitope tags
   2694..2712    -  promoter       SP6 promoter: promoter for bacteriophage SP6 RNA polymerase
   2738..2962    +  polyA_signal   bGH poly(A) signal: bovine growth hormone polyadenylation signal
   2966..2987    +  promoter       SV40 promoter (fragment): SV40 enhancer and early promoter
   3008..3436    +  rep_origin     f1 ori (sequence partly withheld): f1 bacteriophage origin of replication; arrow indicates direction of (+) strand synthesis
   3450..3779    +  promoter       SV40 promoter: SV40 enhancer and early promoter
   3846..4637    +  CDS            neo: KKA2_KLEPN - Also known as kan, nptII. Experimental evidence at protein level: Swiss-Prot protein existence level 1. Resistance to kanamycin, neomycin, paromomycin, ribostamycin, butirosin and gentamicin B. From Klebsiella pneumoniae.
   4661..4819    +  CDS            ble (fragment): BLE_KLEPN - Experimental evidence at protein level: Swiss-Prot protein existence level 1. Binding protein with a strong affinity to the bleomycin family of antibiotics. Binds to CL990; an antimitotic-antibiotic compound. From Klebsiella pneumoniae.
   4814..4935    +  polyA_signal   SV40 poly(A) signal: SV40 polyadenylation signal
   5008..5024    -  protein_bind   lac operator: The lac repressor binds to the lac operator to inhibit transcription in E. coli. This inhibition can be relieved by adding lactose or isopropyl-β-D-thiogalactopyranoside (IPTG). lac repressor encoded by lacI
   5032..5062    -  promoter       lac promoter: promoter for the E. coli lac operon
   5077..5098    -  protein_bind   CAP binding site: CAP binding activates transcription in the presence of cAMP. E. coli catabolite activator protein
   5111..5203    -  CDS            lacI (fragment): lac repressor; lacI; The lac repressor binds to the lac operator to inhibit transcription in E. coli. This inhibition can be relieved by adding lactose or isopropyl-β-D-thiogalactopyranoside (IPTG).
   5386..5974    -  rep_origin     ori: high-copy-number ColE1/pMB1/pBR322/pUC origin of replication
   6145..7005    -  CDS            AmpR: β-lactamase; bla; confers resistance to ampicillin, carbenicillin, and related antibiotics
   7006..7110    -  promoter       AmpR promoter: bla
>Addgene plasmid #239232 | CMV-RMP64-FLAG (pAVA3889) | addgene full sequence | sequence record 478423 | Addgene NGS Result
GACGGATCGGGAGATCTCCCGATCCCCTATGGTGCACTCTCAGTACAATCTGCTCTGATGCCGCATAGTT
AAGCCAGTATCTGCTCCCTGCTTGTGTGTTGGAGGTCGCTGAGTAGTGCGCGAGCAAAATTTAAGCTACA
ACAAGGCAAGGCTTGACCGACAATTGCATGAAGAATCTGCTTAGGGTTAGGCGTTTTGCGCTGCTTCGCG
ATGTACGGGCCAGATATACGCGTTGACATTGATTATTGACTAGTTATTAATAGTAATCAATTACGGGGTC
ATTAGTTCATAGCCCATATATGGAGTTCCGCGTTACATAACTTACGGTAAATGGCCCGCCTGGCTGACCG
CCCAACGACCCCCGCCCATTGACGTCAATAATGACGTATGTTCCCATAGTAACGCCAATAGGGACTTTCC
ATTGACGTCAATGGGTGGAGTATTTACGGTAAACTGCCCACTTGGCAGTACATCAAGTGTATCATATGCC
AAGTACGCCCCCTATTGACGTCAATGACGGTAAATGGCCCGCCTGGCATTATGCCCAGTACATGACCTTA
TGGGACTTTCCTACTTGGCAGTACATCTACGTATTAGTCATCGCTATTACCATGGTGATGCGGTTTTGGC
AGTACATCAATGGGCGTGGATAGCGGTTTGACTCACGGGGATTTCCAAGTCTCCACCCCATTGACGTCAA
TGGGAGTTTGTTTTGGCACCAAAATCAACGGGACTTTCCAAAATGTCGTAACAACTCCGCCCCATTGACG
CAAATGGGCGGTAGGCGTGTACGGTGGGAGGTCTATATAAGCAGAGCTCTCTGGCTAACTAGAGAACCCA
CTGCTTACTGGCTTATCGAAATTAATACGACTCACTATAGGGAGACCCAAGCTTGGTACCGAGCTCGGAT
CCACCATGATGGCTGCGGTGCCGCCGGGCCTGGAGCCGTGGAACCGTGTGAGAATCCCTAAGGCGGGGAA
CCGCAGCGCAGTGACAGTGCAGAACCCCGGCGCGGCCCTTGACCTTTGCATTGCAGCTGTAATTAAAGAA
TGCCATCTCGTCATACTGTCGCTGAAGAGCCAAACCTTAGATGCAGAAACAGATGTGTTATGTGCAGTCC
TTTACAGCAATCACAACAGAATGGGCCGCCACAAACCCCATTTGGCCCTCAAACAGGTTGAGCAATGTTT
AAAGCGTTTGAAAAACATGAATTTGGAGGGCTCAATTCAAGACCTGTTTGAGTTGTTTTCTTCCAATGAA
AATCAGCCCTTAACTACCAAAGTATGTGTTGTCCCCAGTCAGCCAGTGGTGGAGTTGGTGTTGATGAAGG
TTTTGGGAGCCTGCAAGTTGTTGCTCCGCTTGTTGGACTGCTGCTGCAAAACTTTTCTTTTGACTGTGAA
ACATCTAGGTTTGCAAGAGTTCATTATTTTAAACCTTGTGATGGTTGGGCTGGTGAGCAGGTTATGGGTT
CTCTATAAAGGTGTCTTAAAAAGGTTGATTTTGTTATATGAGCCTTTGTTTGGATTGCTTCAAGAGGTCG
CTAGGATTCAACCAATGCCTTACTTCAAAGATTTTACCTTTCCTTCTGATATCACTGAATTTTTAGGACA
GCCATATTTTGAAGCCTTTAAGAAAAAAATGCCTATAGCTTTTGCAGCTAAAGGAATAAATAAATTGCTA
AATAAACTGTTTTTAATAAATGAGCAGTCACCAAGAGCCAGTGAAGAAACCTTGCTTGGAATTTCAAAAA
AAGCTAAACAAATGAAGATCAATGTACAGAATAATGTGGATCTTGGACAGCCAGTAAAGAATAAGAGAGT
CTTCAAAGAAGAGTCATCAGAATTTGATGTGAGGGCTTTCTGCAACCAGCTGAAACACAAAGCTACTCAG
GAGACCAGTTTTGATTTTAAATGTTCTCAATCCAGACTAAAGACAACCAAGTATTCTTCTCAGAAAGTGA
TAGGAACTCCTCATGCCAAAAGTTTTGTGCAAAGATTCCGAGAGGCTGAGTCCTTCACACAACTTTCTGA
AGAAATCCAGATGGCAGTTGTATGGTGCAGGAGCAAAAAACTCAAGGCTCAGGCCATTTTTCTGGGTAAC
AAACTTCTTAAAAGCAACCGGCTTAAACATCTGGAAGCTCAAGGTACTAGTTTGCCAAAGAAACTAGAGT
GCATAAAAACGTCTATTTGCAACCACCTTCTTCGTGGCTCAGGTATCAAAACTTCAAAGCATCATCTGAG
ACAGAGAAGATCACAGAATAAATTTTTACGGAGACAAAGGAAACCACAGAGAAAGTTGCAGTCGACTCTT
TTAAGGGAAATTCAGCAGTTCTCTCAAGGGACTCGGAAGAGTGCTACAGATACCAGTGCTAAGTGGAGAC
TCTCACACTGTACTGTGCATAGAACTGATCTCTACCCTAACAGTAAGCAGCTCTTGAATAGTGGAGTTTC
AATGCCTGTCATACAAACTAAGGAGAAAATGATTCATGAAAATCTTAGAGGCATCCATGAAAATGAAACT
GATTCGTGGACGGTGATGCAAATAAATAAAAACAGTACATCAGGAACCATTAAGGAGACAGATGACATTG
ATGATATTTTTGCTTTAATGGGAGTTATCGATGTCGAGGATTACAAGGATGACGACGATAAGTAGGGCCC
GGTACCCTCGAGCATGCATCTAGAGGGCCCTATTCTATAGTGTCACCTAAATGCTAGAGCTCGCTGATCA
GCCTCGACTGTGCCTTCTAGTTGCCAGCCATCTGTTGTTTGCCCCTCCCCCGTGCCTTCCTTGACCCTGG
AAGGTGCCACTCCCACTGTCCTTTCCTAATAAAATGAGGAAATTGCATCGCATTGTCTGAGTAGGTGTCA
TTCTATTCTGGGGGGTGGGGTGGGGCAGGACAGCAAGGGGGAGGATTGGGAAGACAATAGCAGGCATGCT
GGGGATGCGGTGGGCTCTATGGCTTCTGAGGCGGAAAGAACCAGCTGGGGCTCTAGGGGGTATCCCC
[124 nt withheld, positions 3008-3131]
C
[91 nt withheld, positions 3133-3223]
A
[49 nt withheld, positions 3225-3273]
CCTTTGACGTTGGAGTCCACGTTCTTT
[37 nt withheld, positions 3301-3337]
ACCCTATCTCGGTCTATTCTTTTGATTTATAAGGGATTTTGCCGATTTCGGCCTATTGGTTAAAAAATGA
GCTGATTTAACAAAAATTTAACGCGAATTAATTCTGTGGAATGTGTGTCAGTTAGGGTGTGGAAAGTCCC
CAGGCTCCCCAGCAGGCAGAAGTATGCAAAGCATGCATCTCAATTAGTCAGCAACCAGGTGTGGAAAGTC
CCCAGGCTCCCCAGCAGGCAGAAGTATGCAAAGCATGCATCTCAATTAGTCAGCAACCATAGTCCCGCCC
CTAACTCCGCCCATCCCGCCCCTAACTCCGCCCAGTTCCGCCCATTCTCCGCCCCATGGCTGACTAATTT
TTTTTATTTATGCAGAGGCCGAGGCCGCCTCTGCCTCTGAGCTATTCCAGAAGTAGTGAGGAGGCTTTTT
TGGAGGCCTAGGCTTTTGCAAAAAGCTCCCGGGAGCTTGTATATCCATTTTCGGATCTGATCAAGAGACA
GGATGAGGATCGTTTCGCATGATTGAACAAGATGGATTGCACGCAGGTTCTCCGGCCGCTTGGGTGGAGA
GGCTATTCGGCTATGACTGGGCACAACAGACAATCGGCTGCTCTGATGCCGCCGTGTTCCGGCTGTCAGC
GCAGGGGCGCCCGGTTCTTTTTGTCAAGACCGACCTGTCCGGTGCCCTGAATGAACTGCAGGACGAGGCA
GCGCGGCTATCGTGGCTGGCCACGACGGGCGTTCCTTGCGCAGCTGTGCTCGACGTTGTCACTGAAGCGG
GAAGGGACTGGCTGCTATTGGGCGAAGTGCCGGGGCAGGATCTCCTGTCATCTCACCTTGCTCCTGCCGA
GAAAGTATCCATCATGGCTGATGCAATGCGGCGGCTGCATACGCTTGATCCGGCTACCTGCCCATTCGAC
CACCAAGCGAAACATCGCATCGAGCGAGCACGTACTCGGATGGAAGCCGGTCTTGTCGATCAGGATGATC
TGGACGAAGAGCATCAGGGGCTCGCGCCAGCCGAACTGTTCGCCAGGCTCAAGGCGCGCATGCCCGACGG
CGAGGATCTCGTCGTGACCCATGGCGATGCCTGCTTGCCGAATATCATGGTGGAAAATGGCCGCTTTTCT
GGATTCATCGACTGTGGCCGGCTGGGTGTGGCGGACCGCTATCAGGACATAGCGTTGGCTACCCGTGATA
TTGCTGAAGAGCTTGGCGGCGAATGGGCTGACCGCTTCCTCGTGCTTTACGGTATCGCCGCTCCCGATTC
GCAGCGCATCGCCTTCTATCGCCTTCTTGACGAGTTCTTCTGAGCGGGACTCTGGGGTTCGAAATGACCG
ACCAAGCGACGCCCAACCTGCCATCACGAGATTTCGATTCCACCGCCGCCTTCTATGAAAGGTTGGGCTT
CGGAATCGTTTTCCGGGACGCCGGCTGGATGATCCTCCAGCGCGGGGATCTCATGCTGGAGTTCTTCGCC
CACCCCAACTTGTTTATTGCAGCTTATAATGGTTACAAATAAAGCAATAGCATCACAAATTTCACAAATA
AAGCATTTTTTTCACTGCATTCTAGTTGTGGTTTGTCCAAACTCATCAATGTATCTTATCATGTCTGTAT
ACCGTCGACCTCTAGCTAGAGCTTGGCGTAATCATGGTCATAGCTGTTTCCTGTGTGAAATTGTTATCCG
CTCACAATTCCACACAACATACGAGCCGGAAGCATAAAGTGTAAAGCCTGGGGTGCCTAATGAGTGAGCT
AACTCACATTAATTGCGTTGCGCTCACTGCCCGCTTTCCAGTCGGGAAACCTGTCGTGCCAGCTGCATTA
ATGAATCGGCCAACGCGCGGGGAGAGGCGGTTTGCGTATTGGGCGCTCTTCCGCTTCCTCGCTCACTGAC
TCGCTGCGCTCGGTCGTTCGGCTGCGGCGAGCGGTATCAGCTCACTCAAAGGCGGTAATACGGTTATCCA
CAGAATCAGGGGATAACGCAGGAAAGAACATGTGAGCAAAAGGCCAGCAAAAGGCCAGGAACCGTAAAAA
GGCCGCGTTGCTGGCGTTTTTCCATAGGCTCCGCCCCCCTGACGAGCATCACAAAAATCGACGCTCAAGT
CAGAGGTGGCGAAACCCGACAGGACTATAAAGATACCAGGCGTTTCCCCCTGGAAGCTCCCTCGTGCGCT
CTCCTGTTCCGACCCTGCCGCTTACCGGATACCTGTCCGCCTTTCTCCCTTCGGGAAGCGTGGCGCTTTC
TCATAGCTCACGCTGTAGGTATCTCAGTTCGGTGTAGGTCGTTCGCTCCAAGCTGGGCTGTGTGCACGAA
CCCCCCGTTCAGCCCGACCGCTGCGCCTTATCCGGTAACTATCGTCTTGAGTCCAACCCGGTAAGACACG
ACTTATCGCCACTGGCAGCAGCCACTGGTAACAGGATTAGCAGAGCGAGGTATGTAGGCGGTGCTACAGA
GTTCTTGAAGTGGTGGCCTAACTACGGCTACACTAGAAGAACAGTATTTGGTATCTGCGCTCTGCTGAAG
CCAGTTACCTTCGGAAAAAGAGTTGGTAGCTCTTGATCCGGCAAACAAACCACCGCTGGTAGCGGTGGTT
TTTTTGTTTGCAAGCAGCAGATTACGCGCAGAAAAAAAGGATCTCAAGAAGATCCTTTGATCTTTTCTAC
GGGGTCTGACGCTCAGTGGAACGAAAACTCACGTTAAGGGATTTTGGTCATGAGATTATCAAAAAGGATC
TTCACCTAGATCCTTTTAAATTAAAAATGAAGTTTTAAATCAATCTAAAGTATATATGAGTAAACTTGGT
CTGACAGTTACCAATGCTTAATCAGTGAGGCACCTATCTCAGCGATCTGTCTATTTCGTTCATCCATAGT
TGCCTGACTCCCCGTCGTGTAGATAACTACGATACGGGAGGGCTTACCATCTGGCCCCAGTGCTGCAATG
ATACCGCGAGACCCACGCTCACCGGCTCCAGATTTATCAGCAATAAACCAGCCAGCCGGAAGGGCCGAGC
GCAGAAGTGGTCCTGCAACTTTATCCGCCTCCATCCAGTCTATTAATTGTTGCCGGGAAGCTAGAGTAAG
TAGTTCGCCAGTTAATAGTTTGCGCAACGTTGTTGCCATTGCTACAGGCATCGTGGTGTCACGCTCGTCG
TTTGGTATGGCTTCATTCAGCTCCGGTTCCCAACGATCAAGGCGAGTTACATGATCCCCCATGTTGTGCA
AAAAAGCGGTTAGCTCCTTCGGTCCTCCGATCGTTGTCAGAAGTAAGTTGGCCGCAGTGTTATCACTCAT
GGTTATGGCAGCACTGCATAATTCTCTTACTGTCATGCCATCCGTAAGATGCTTTTCTGTGACTGGTGAG
TACTCAACCAAGTCATTCTGAGAATAGTGTATGCGGCGACCGAGTTGCTCTTGCCCGGCGTCAATACGGG
ATAATACCGCGCCACATAGCAGAACTTTAAAAGTGCTCATCATTGGAAAACGTTCTTCGGGGCGAAAACT
CTCAAGGATCTTACCGCTGTTGAGATCCAGTTCGATGTAACCCACTCGTGCACCCAACTGATCTTCAGCA
TCTTTTACTTTCACCAGCGTTTCTGGGTGAGCAAAAACAGGAAGGCAAAATGCCGCAAAAAAGGGAATAA
GGGCGACACGGAAATGTTGAATACTCATACTCTTCCTTTTTCAATATTATTGAAGCATTTATCAGGGTTA
TTGTCTCATGAGCGGATACATATTTGAATGTATTTAGAAAAATAAACAAATAGGGGTTCCGCGCACATTT
CCCCGAAAAGTGCCACCTGACGTC
